Addgene plasmid #51592: pCMV-myc-Rem2 S308A
Purpose: expresses myc-tagged Rem2 S-A mutant
Depositing lab: Suzanne Paradis. Depositing organization: Brandeis University. Publication: CaMKII-dependent phosphorylation of the GTPase Rem2 is required to restrict dendritic complexity. Ghiretti AE, Kenny K, Marr MT 2nd, Paradis S. J Neurosci. 2013 Apr 10;33(15):6504-15. doi: 10.1523/JNEUROSCI.3861-12.2013. PubMed 23575848.
Backbone
  Vector backbone: pCMV
  Backbone size w/o insert (bp): 4000
  Vector type: Mammalian Expression
Growth in bacteria
  Bacterial resistance: Ampicillin, 100 μg/mL
  Growth temperature: 37°C
  Growth strain: DH5alpha
  Copy number: Unknown
Gene/Insert
  Gene/Insert name: Rem2
  Species: M. musculus (mouse)
  Insert size (bp): 1000
  Mutation: Serine 308 to Alanine; also RNAi resistant
  Entrez Gene: Rem2 (a.k.a. AW411893)
  Promoter: CMV
  Tag / fusion protein: myc (N terminal on backbone)
  Cloning method: Restriction Enzyme; 5′ cloning site EcoRI (unknown if destroyed); 3′ cloning site KpnI (unknown if destroyed)
  Sequencing primers: 5′ GATCCGGTACTAGAGGAACTGAAAAAC; 3′ CATTCTAGTTGTGGTTTGTCC
Terms and licenses: Academic/Nonprofit Terms; Industry Terms: Not Available to Industry
Depositor comments: Please note that the sequence of the myc epitope tag in this plasmid is MQKLISEEDLL, which differs from the standard EQKLISEEDLL. The Rem2 insert in this plasmid contains T13I and T15I mutations when compared to GenBank reference sequence NP_542764.2.
How to cite: pCMV-myc-Rem2 S308A was a gift from Suzanne Paradis (Addgene plasmid # 51592 ; http://n2t.net/addgene:51592 ; RRID:Addgene_51592)
