[The description below was written by a language model from this plasmid's Addgene catalogue record.]
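Description:
pCMV-myc-Rem2 S308A is a mammalian expression plasmid built on a pCMV backbone of about 4 kb. It carries an insert of roughly 1 kb encoding mouse Rem2, a small GTPase. The plasmid is propagated in E. coli under ampicillin selection. The record does not state the origin of replication, the copy number, or any mammalian selection marker, and no feature table is available to confirm other backbone elements such as the polyadenylation signal.

The Rem2 coding sequence was placed between EcoRI and KpnI sites downstream of the CMV promoter, which drives strong constitutive transcription in most mammalian cell types. It sits in frame with an N-terminal myc epitope supplied by the backbone, so the protein can be detected or immunoprecipitated with anti-myc antibodies. The depositor notes that the first residue of this myc tag differs from the canonical epitope, beginning with methionine rather than glutamate.

The defining change is a serine-to-alanine substitution at residue 308, which removes a potential phosphorylation site. The cDNA is also recorded as RNAi resistant, meaning it can be co-expressed with a Rem2-targeting RNAi reagent to replace the endogenous protein with the mutant. The insert additionally carries T13I and T15I differences relative to the GenBank reference protein.

The associated study concerns CaMKII-dependent phosphorylation of Rem2 and its role in restricting dendritic complexity. In that context, the construct is suited to knockdown-and-rescue or overexpression experiments that test whether phosphorylation at this serine is needed for Rem2 function in neurons.
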