>Addgene plasmid #51592 | pCMV-myc-Rem2 S308A | depositor partial sequence | sequence record 78876 | GATCCGGTACTAGAGGAACTGAAAAAC
AGTTTAGTCTTTTTGTCTTTTATTTCAGGTCCCGGATCCGGTGGTGGTGCAAATCAAAGAACTGCTCCTC
AGTGGATGTTGCCTTTACTTCTAGGCCTGTACGGAAGTGTTACTTCTGCTCTAAAAGCTGCGGAATTGTA
CCCGCGGGCCCACCATGGCATCAATGCAGAAGCTGATCTCAGAGGAGGACCTGCTTATGGCCATGGAGGC
CCGAATTCACATGCACACGGACCTTGACACCGACATGGACATGGACATAGAAATCGTAGCACTTTGTTCT
TCCAGCAGCCGCCAGGCCTCCCCACTGGGGACACCCACACCAGAAGCAGATACTACACTTCTGAAACAGA
AGCCAGAGAAACTGTTAGCAGAGTTGGACCTGAGCGGGCCTCCTCCTGCTCCTGGGGTCCCCAGACGAAG
AGGAAGCATGCCCGTGCCCTACAAACACCAGCTGCGGCGGGCCCAAGCTGTAGATGAACTTGACTGGCCA
CCCCAGGCCTCCCCCTCTGGCTCCTCTGACTCCTTGGGCTCAGGGGAGGCAGCCCTTACCCAAAAAGATG
GCGTCTTTAAGGTCATGCTCGTGGGGGAGAGTGGCGTGGGCAAGAGCACTCTAGCGGGCACTTTTGGAGG
TCTCCAGGGAGACCATGCTCACGAGATGGAAAATTCCGAGGACACCTATGAGAGGCGAATTATGGTGGAC
AAAGAAGAAGTGACTTTAATTGTTTATGACATCTGGGAACAGGGAGATGCAGGAGGATGGCTGCAGGATC
ACTGCCTTCAGACGGGGGATGCCTTTCTCATCGTCTTCTCAGTGACAGATCGACGAAGCTTCTCTAAAGT
TCCAGAAACCCTTCTTCGGCTCCGGGCTGGGAGGCCCCACCATGACCTACCTGTCATCCTTGTTGGAAAT
AAGAGTGACCTGGCCCGCTCCCGGGAGGTATCACTGGAGGAGGGTCGCCATCTGGCTGGGACGCTGAGCT
GCAAGCACATCGAGACGTCGGCCGCTCTCCACCACAACACTCGTGAGCTCTTCGAGGGTGCTGTGCGTCA
GATCAGGCTGCGGCGGGGCCGGGGTCATGCCGGGGGCCAGCGACCCGAACCTAGCAGCCCGGACGGCCCC
GCGCCGCCTACGCGCCGTGAGGCCCTCACCAAGAAAGCTAAGCGCTTCCTCGCCAACCTGGTGCCGCGCA
ACGCTAAGTTCTTCAAGCAACGCTCCAGGTCATGTCACGACCTCTCTGTGCTCTGACTCGAGGTACCGCG
GCCGCGGGGA
