>Addgene plasmid #51592 | pCMV-myc-Rem2 S308A | addgene partial sequence | sequence record 81081 | CMV-F
ACCGTCAGATCGCCTGGAGACGCCATCCACGCTGTTTTGACCTCCATAGAAGACACCGGGACCGATCCAG
CCTCCGGACTCTAGAGGATCCGGTACTAGAGGAACTGAAAAACCAGAAAGTTAACTGGTAAGTTTAGTCT
TTTTGTCTTTTATTTCAGGTCCCGGATCCGGTGGTGGTGCAAATCAAAGAACTGCTCCTCAGTGGATGTT
GCCTTTACTTCTAGGCCTGTACGGAAGTGTTACTTCTGCTCTAAAAGCTGCGGAATTGTACCCGCGGGCC
CACCATGGCATCAATGCAGAAGCTGATCTCAGAGGAGGACCTGCTTATGGCCATGGAGGCCCGAATTCAC
ATGCACACGGACCTTGACACCGACATGGACATGGACATAGAAATCGTAGCACTTTGTTCTTCCAGCAGCC
GCCAGGCCTCCCCACTGGGGACACCCACACCAGAAGCAGATACTACACTTCTGAAACAGAAGCCAGAGAA
ACTGTTAGCAGAGTTGGACCTGAGCGGGCCTCCTCCTGCTCCTGGGGTCCCCAGACGAAGAGGAAGCATG
CCCGTGCCCTACAAACACCAGCTGCGGCGGGCCCAAGCTGTAGATGAACTTGACTGGCCACCCCAGGCCT
CCCCCTCTGGCTCCTCTGACTCCTTGGGCTCAGGGGAGGCAGCCCTTACCCAAAAAGATGGCGTCTTTAA
GGTCATGCTCGTGGGGGAGAGTGGCGTGGGCAAGAGCACTCTAGCGGGCACTTTTGGAGGTCTCCAGGGA
GACCATGCTCACGAGATGGAAAATTCCGAGGACACCTATGAGAGGCGAATTATGGTGGACAAAGAAGAAG
TGACTTTAATTGTTTATGACATCTGGGAACAGGGAGATGCAGGAGGATGGCTGCAGGATCACTGCCTTCA
GACGGGGGATGCCTTTCTCATCGTCTTCTCAGTGACAGATCGACGAAGCTTCTCTAA
