>Addgene plasmid #51592 | pCMV-myc-Rem2 S308A | addgene partial sequence | sequence record 81259 | EBV-rev 5'-GTGGTTTGTCCAAACTCATC-3'
GCGGCCGCGGTACCTCGAGTCAGAGCACAGAGAGGTCGTGACATGACCTGGAGCGTTGCTTGAAGAACTT
AGCGTTGCGCGGCACCAGGTTGGCGAGGAAGCGCTTAGCTTTCTTGGTGAGGGCCTCACGGCGCGTAGGC
GGCGCGGGGCCGTCCGGGCTGCTAGGTTCGGGTCGCTGGCCCCCGGCATGACCCCGGCCCCGCCGCAGCC
TGATCTGACGCACAGCACCCTCGAAGAGCTCACGAGTGTTGTGGTGGAGAGCGGCCGACGTCTCGATGTG
CTTGCAGCTCAGCGTCCCAGCCAGATGGCGACCCTCCTCCAGTGATACCTCCCGGGAGCGGGCCAGGTCA
CTCTTATTTCCAACAAGGATGACAGGTAGGTCATGGTGGGGCCTCCCAGCCCGGAGCCGAAGAAGGGTTT
CTGGAACTTTAGAGAAGCTTCGTCGATCTGTCACTGAGAAGACGATGAGAAAGGCATCCCCCGTCTGAAG
GCAGTGATCCTGCAGCCATCCTCCTGCATCTCCCTGTTCCCAGATGTCATAAACAATTAAAGTCACTTCT
TCTTTGTCCACCATAATTCGCCTCTCATAGGTGTCCTCGGAATTTTCCATCTCGTGAGCATGGTCTCCCT
GGAGACCTCCAAAAGTGCCCGCTAGAGTGCTCTTGCCCACGCCACTCTCCCCCACGAGCATGACCTTAAA
GACGCCATCTTTTTGGGTAAGGGCTGCCTCCCCTGAGCCCAAGGAGTCAGAGGAGCCAGAGGGGGAGGCC
TGGGGTGGCCAGTCAAGTTCATCTACAGCTTGGGCCCGCCGCAGCTGGTGTTTGTAGGGCACGGGCATGC
TTCCTCTTCGTCTGGGGACCCCAGGAGCAGGAGGAGGCCCGCTCAGGTCCAACTCTGCTAACAGTTTCTC
TGGCTTCTGTTTCAGAAGTGTAGTATCTGCTTCTGGTGTGGGTGTCC
